Addgene plasmid #38908: KLHL12
Purpose: Bacterial expression for structure determination; may not be full ORF
Depositing lab: Nicola Burgess-Brown. Depositing organization: University of Oxford.
Backbone
  Vector backbone: pNIC28-Bsa4
  Backbone manufacturer: SGC
  Vector type: Bacterial Expression
Growth in bacteria
  Bacterial resistance: Kanamycin, 50 μg/mL
  Growth temperature: 37°C
  Growth strain: Mach1
  Copy number: Low Copy
Gene/Insert
  Gene/Insert name: KLHL12 (alt names: kelch-like 12; PDB:2VPJ)
  Species: H. sapiens (human)
  Insert size (bp): 984
  Entrez Gene: KLHL12 (a.k.a. C3IP1, DKIR)
  Tag / fusion protein: His Tev (N terminal on insert)
  Cloning method: Ligation Independent Cloning
  Sequencing primers: 5′ T7; 3′ T7-term
Terms and licenses: Academic/Nonprofit Terms; Industry Terms: Not Available to Industry
How to cite: KLHL12 was a gift from Nicola Burgess-Brown (Addgene plasmid # 38908 ; http://n2t.net/addgene:38908 ; RRID:Addgene_38908)
