[The description below was written by a language model from this plasmid's Addgene catalogue record.]
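Description:
KLHL12 is a bacterial expression plasmid built on the pNIC28-Bsa4 backbone from the SGC, a vector designed for producing recombinant proteins in E. coli for structural biology. It is selected with kanamycin and is recorded as low copy. The record does not explicitly state the promoter or origin of replication, but the listed sequencing primers (T7 forward and T7 terminator reverse) indicate that the insert sits between T7 promoter and T7 terminator elements. This is the arrangement typical of systems in which transcription is driven by T7 RNA polymerase in a suitable expression host.

The insert is a 984 bp fragment of human KLHL12 (kelch-like 12, also known as C3IP1 or DKIR), introduced by ligation-independent cloning. The record cautions that the insert may not be the full open reading frame, so it should be treated as a possible truncated or domain construct chosen for crystallisation; which region of the protein is covered is not stated. The alternative names include a Protein Data Bank entry, linking the construct to a deposited structure. The protein is expressed with an N-terminal His tag followed by a TEV protease cleavage site, which allows capture by immobilised metal affinity chromatography and subsequent removal of the tag to leave near-native protein. The stated purpose is bacterial expression for structure determination, and the purified protein could also serve related biochemical or biophysical studies. No feature table was supplied, so the exact positions and identities of backbone elements cannot be confirmed from this record.
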