>Addgene plasmid #38908 | KLHL12 | depositor partial sequence | sequence record 48966 | KLHL12 sequence 984 bps
ATGCACCATCATCATCATCATTCTTCTGGTGTAGATCTGGGTACCGAGAACCTGTACTTCCAATCCATGC
AGGGACCCAGGACAAGGGCTCGCCTAGGA
[867 nt withheld, positions 100-966]
TGACAGTAAAGGTGGATA
