>Addgene plasmid #38908 | KLHL12 | addgene partial sequence | sequence record 51374 | T7_term
TGTTAGCAGCCGGATCTCAGTGGTGGTGGTGGTGGTGCTCGAGTGCGGCCGCATGCTTGTCGACGGAGCT
CGAATTCGGATCCGTATCCACCTTTACTGTCA
[867 nt withheld, positions 103-969]
TCCTAGGCGAGCCCTTGTCCTGGGTCCCTGCATGGATTGGAAGTA
