>Addgene plasmid #38908 | KLHL12 | addgene partial sequence | sequence record 51375 | T7 5'-TAATACGACTCACTATAGGG-3'
TTCTTCTGGTGTAGATCTGGGTACCGAGAACCTGTACTTCCAATCCATGCAGGGACCCAGGACAAGGGCT
CGCCTAGGA
[746 nt withheld, positions 80-825]
