>Addgene plasmid #38908 | KLHL12 | addgene partial sequence | sequence record 52765 | pBRrevBam 5'-GGTGATGTCGGCGATATAGG-3'
CCGGCCACGATGCGTCCGGCGTAGAGGATCGAGATCTCGATCCCGCGAAATTAATACGACTCACTATAGG
GGAATTGTGAGCGGATAACAATTCCCCTCTAGAAATAATTTTGTTTAACTTTAAGAAGGAGATATACATA
TGCACCATCATCATCATCATTCTTCTGGTGTAGATCTGGGTACCGAGAACCTGTACTTCCAATCCATGCA
GGGACCCAGGACAAGGGCTCGCCTAGGA
[625 nt withheld, positions 239-863]
